>Addgene plasmid #131886 | pDONR221_SLC15A2 | addgene full sequence | sequence record 259080 | Addgene NGS Result
CTTTCCTGCGTTATCCCCTGATTCTGTGGATAACCGTATTACCGCCTTTGAGTGAGCTGATACCGCTCGC
CGCAGCCGAACGACCGAGCGCAGCGAGTCAGTGAGCGAGGAAGCGGAAGAGCGCCCAATACGCAAACCGC
CTCTCCCCGCGCGTTGGCCGATTCATTAATGCAGCTGGCACGACAGGTTTCCCGACTGGAAAGCGGGCAG
TGAGCGCAACGCAATTAATACGCGTACCGCTAGCCAGGAAGAGTTTGTAGAAACGCAAAAAGGCCATCCG
TCAGGATGGCCTTCTGCTTAGTTTGATGCCTGGCAGTTTATGGCGGGCGTCCTGCCCGCCACCCTCCGGG
CCGTTGCTTCACAACGTTCAAATCCGCTCCCGGCGGATTTGTCCTACTCAGGAGAGCGTTCACCGACAAA
CAACAGATAAAACGAAAGGCCCAGTCTTCCGACTGAGCCTTTCGTTTTATTTGATGCCTGGCAGTTCCCT
ACTCTCGCGTTAACGCTAGCATGGATGTTTTCCCAGTCACGACGTTGTAAAACGACGGCCAGTCTTAAGC
TCGGGCCCCAAATAATGATTTTATTTTGACTGATAGTGACCTGTTCGTTGCAACACATTGATGAGCAATG
CTTTTTTATAATGCCAACTTTGTACAAAAAAGCAGGCTCCACCATGAACCCTTTCCAGAAGAATGAGAGC
AAGGAGACCCTGTTTTCTCCAGTGAGCATCGAGGAGGTGCCACCTAGGCCACCATCTCCTCCAAAGAAGC
CCAGCCCTACAATCTGCGGCTCTAACTACCCACTGAGCATCGCCTTCATCGTGGTGAATGAGTTCTGTGA
GCGGTTCAGCTACTATGGCATGAAGGCCGTGCTGATCCTGTATTTCCTGTACTTTCTGCACTGGAACGAG
GATACCTCTACAAGCATCTATCACGCCTTCAGCTCCCTGTGCTACTTTACCCCAATCCTGGGAGCAGCAA
TCGCAGACTCTTGGCTGGGCAAGTTCAAGACAATCATCTATCTGTCTCTGGTGTACGTGCTGGGCCACGT
GATCAAGAGCCTGGGCGCCCTGCCTATCCTGGGAGGACAGGTGGTGCACACCGTGCTGTCCCTGATCGGC
CTGTCTCTGATCGCCCTGGGCACAGGCGGCATCAAGCCATGCGTGGCAGCCTTCGGCGGCGATCAGTTTG
AGGAGAAGCACGCCGAGGAGCGGACCAGATATTTCAGCGTGTTTTACCTGTCCATCAACGCCGGCTCCCT
GATCTCTACCTTCATCACACCAATGCTGAGGGGCGACGTGCAGTGCTTCGGCGAGGATTGTTATGCACTG
GCCTTTGGCGTGCCAGGACTGCTGATGGTCATCGCCCTGGTGGTGTTCGCCATGGGCTCCAAGATCTACA
ACAAGCCCCCTCCAGAGGGCAATATCGTGGCCCAGGTGTTCAAGTGCATCTGGTTTGCCATCAGCAACCG
GTTTAAGAATAGATCCGGCGATATCCCCAAGAGGCAGCACTGGCTGGACTGGGCAGCAGAGAAGTATCCT
AAGCAGCTGATCATGGATGTGAAGGCCCTGACCCGGGTGCTGTTCCTGTACATCCCACTGCCCATGTTTT
GGGCCCTGCTGGACCAGCAGGGCAGCAGATGGACACTGCAGGCCATCAGGATGAACCGCAATCTGGGCTT
CTTTGTGCTGCAGCCAGATCAGATGCAGGTGCTGAACCCCCTGCTGGTGCTGATCTTCATCCCTCTGTTC
GACTTTGTGATCTACAGGCTGGTGTCCAAGTGCGGCATCAATTTCTCTAGCCTGCGCAAGATGGCCGTGG
GCATGATCCTGGCATGTCTGGCCTTTGCCGTGGCAGCAGCCGTGGAGATCAAGATCAACGAGATGGCACC
AGCACAGCCTGGACCACAGGAGGTGTTCCTGCAGGTGCTGAACCTGGCCGACGATGAGGTGAAGGTGACC
GTGGTGGGCAATGAGAACAATAGCCTGCTGATCGAGAGCATCAAGTCCTTTCAGAAGACCCCTCACTATT
CTAAGCTGCACCTGAAGACAAAGAGCCAGGATTTCCACTTTCACCTGAAGTATCACAATCTGTCCCTGTA
CACAGAGCACTCTGTGCAGGAGAAGAACTGGTACTCCCTGGTCATCCGGGAGGATGGCAATTCTATCTCC
TCTATGATGGTGAAGGACACCGAGTCCCGGACCACAAACGGCATGACCACAGTGAGATTCGTGAACACAC
TGCACAAGGACGTGAATATCTCCCTGTCTACCGATACAAGCCTGAATGTGGGCGAGGACTATGGCGTGTC
CGCCTACAGGACCGTGCAGAGGGGAGAGTATCCAGCAGTGCACTGTAGAACAGAGGATAAGAACTTTTCT
CTGAATCTGGGACTGCTGGACTTCGGAGCAGCATACCTGTTTGTGATCACCAACAATACAAACCAGGGCC
TGCAGGCCTGGAAGATCGAGGACATCCCAGCCAATAAGATGAGCATCGCCTGGCAGCTGCCACAGTATGC
ACTGGTGACCGCAGGCGAAGTGATGTTCAGCGTGACAGGCCTGGAGTTTAGCTACTCCCAGGCCCCTAGC
TCCATGAAGTCCGTGCTGCAGGCAGCATGGCTGCTGACCATCGCAGTGGGCAACATCATCGTGCTGGTGG
TGGCACAGTTCAGCGGACTGGTGCAGTGGGCCGAGTTCATCCTGTTTTCCTGCCTGCTGCTGGTCATCTG
TCTGATCTTTTCTATCATGGGCTACTATTACGTGCCAGTGAAGACCGAGGACATGAGGGGACCAGCAGAT
AAGCACATCCCTCACATCCAGGGCAATATGATCAAGCTGGAGACCAAGAAGACAAAGCTGGACCCAGCTT
TCTTGTACAAAGTTGGCATTATAAGAAAGCATTGCTTATCAATTTGTTGCAACGAACAGGTCACTATCAG
TCAAAATAAAATCATTATTTGCCATCCAGCTGATATCCCCTATAGTGAGTCGTATTACATGGTCATAGCT
GTTTCCTGGCAGCTCTGGCCCGTGTCTCAAAATCTCTGATGTTACATTGCACAAGATAAAAATATATCAT
CATGAACAATAAAACTGTCTGCTTACATAAACAGTAATACAAGGGGTGTTATGAGCCATATTCAACGGGA
AACGTCGAGGCCGCGATTAAATTCCAACATGGATGCTGATTTATATGGGTATAAATGGGCTCGCGATAAT
GTCGGGCAATCAGGTGCGACAATCTATCGCTTGTATGGGAAGCCCGATGCGCCAGAGTTGTTTCTGAAAC
ATGGCAAAGGTAGCGTTGCCAATGATGTTACAGATGAGATGGTCAGACTAAACTGGCTGACGGAATTTAT
GCCTCTTCCGACCATCAAGCATTTTATCCGTACTCCTGATGATGCATGGTTACTCACCACTGCGATCCCC
GGAAAAACAGCATTCCAGGTATTAGAAGAATATCCTGATTCAGGTGAAAATATTGTTGATGCGCTGGCAG
TGTTCCTGCGCCGGTTGCATTCGATTCCTGTTTGTAATTGTCCTTTTAACAGCGATCGCGTATTTCGTCT
CGCTCAGGCGCAATCACGAATGAATAACGGTTTGGTTGATGCGAGTGATTTTGATGACGAGCGTAATGGC
TGGCCTGTTGAACAAGTCTGGAAAGAAATGCATAAACTTTTGCCATTCTCACCGGATTCAGTCGTCACTC
ATGGTGATTTCTCACTTGATAACCTTATTTTTGACGAGGGGAAATTAATAGGTTGTATTGATGTTGGACG
AGTCGGAATCGCAGACCGATACCAGGATCTTGCCATCCTATGGAACTGCCTCGGTGAGTTTTCTCCTTCA
TTACAGAAACGGCTTTTTCAAAAATATGGTATTGATAATCCTGATATGAATAAATTGCAGTTTCATTTGA
TGCTCGATGAGTTTTTCTAATCAGAATTGGTTAATTGGTTGTAACACTGGCAGAGCATTACGCTGACTTG
ACGGGACGGCGCAAGCTCATGACCAAAATCCCTTAACGTGAGTTACGCGTCGTTCCACTGAGCGTCAGAC
CCCGTAGAAAAGATCAAAGGATCTTCTTGAGATCCTTTTTTTCTGCGCGTAATCTGCTGCTTGCAAACAA
AAAAACCACCGCTACCAGCGGTGGTTTGTTTGCCGGATCAAGAGCTACCAACTCTTTTTCCGAAGGTAAC
TGGCTTCAGCAGAGCGCAGATACCAAATACTGTTCTTCTAGTGTAGCCGTAGTTAGGCCACCACTTCAAG
AACTCTGTAGCACCGCCTACATACCTCGCTCTGCTAATCCTGTTACCAGTGGCTGCTGCCAGTGGCGATA
AGTCGTGTCTTACCGGGTTGGACTCAAGACGATAGTTACCGGATAAGGCGCAGCGGTCGGGCTGAACGGG
GGGTTCGTGCACACAGCCCAGCTTGGAGCGAACGACCTACACCGAACTGAGATACCTACAGCGTGAGCTA
TGAGAAAGCGCCACGCTTCCCGAAGGGAGAAAGGCGGACAGGTATCCGGTAAGCGGCAGGGTCGGAACAG
GAGAGCGCACGAGGGAGCTTCCAGGGGGAAACGCCTGGTATCTTTATAGTCCTGTCGGGTTTCGCCACCT
CTGACTTGAGCGTCGATTTTTGTGATGCTCGTCAGGGGGGCGGAGCCTATGGAAAAACGCCAGCAACGCG
GCCTTTTTACGGTTCCTGGCCTTTTGCTGGCCTTTTGCTCACATGTT
Features (pLannotate 1.2.2; 10 found; start..end, strand, type, name):
    121..213     +  CDS            lacI (fragment): lac repressor; lacI; The lac repressor binds to the lac operator to inhibit transcription in E. coli. This inhibition can be relieved by adding lactose or isopropyl-β-D-thiogalactopyranoside (IPTG).
    268..295     -  terminator     rrnB T2 terminator: transcription terminator T2 from the E. coli rrnB gene
    427..470     +  terminator     rrnB T1 terminator: Escherichia coli rrnB; transcription terminator T1 from the E. coli rrnB gene
    517..553     -  CDS            lacZα (fragment): LacZα fragment of β-galactosidase; lacZ fragment
    569..668     +  protein_bind   attL1: mutant version of attL; recombination site for the Gateway® LR reaction LR Clonase™
    674..2860    +  CDS            SLC15A2: S15A2_HUMAN - Also known as PEPT2 From Homo sapiens (Human).
   2862..2961    -  protein_bind   attL2: mutant version of attL; recombination site for the Gateway® LR reaction LR Clonase™
   2979..2997    -  promoter       T7 promoter: promoter for bacteriophage T7 RNA polymerase
   3131..3940    +  CDS            KanR: aminoglycoside phosphotransferase; aph(3')-Ia; confers resistance to kanamycin in bacteria or G418 (Geneticin®) in eukaryotes
   4087..4675    +  rep_origin     ori: high-copy-number ColE1/pMB1/pBR322/pUC origin of replication
