[The description below was written by a language model from this plasmid's Addgene catalogue record and pLannotate feature annotations shown in this document.]
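Description:
pDONR221_SLC15A2 is a Gateway entry clone built on the pDONR221 backbone, carrying a codon-optimized open reading frame for human SLC15A2, the solute carrier also known as PEPT2. The plasmid is about 4.7 kb in total, with a 2,187 bp insert. It replicates in E. coli from a high-copy ColE1/pUC-type origin and is selected with kanamycin through an aminoglycoside phosphotransferase (KanR) gene.

The SLC15A2 coding sequence sits between attL1 and attL2, the recombination sites produced when an ORF is captured into a donor vector. These sites allow directional transfer of the ORF into any attR-containing destination vector by an LR Clonase reaction. Upstream of attL1 lie the rrnB T1 and T2 transcription terminators, which shield the insert from read-through transcription originating in the backbone. A T7 promoter lies just beyond attL2 in the reverse orientation, and the short lacI and lacZα fragments annotated near the terminators are backbone remnants rather than functional genes. The insert is flanked by M13 forward and reverse priming sites used for sequence verification.

Although the catalogue lists the vector type as mammalian expression, no eukaryotic promoter or polyadenylation signal is annotated, so the plasmid itself is not expected to drive expression in mammalian cells. It serves as a shuttle source of the ORF for subcloning into custom expression vectors. The record does not state whether the ORF retains a stop codon or carries any tags. The clone is part of a large consortium collection of solute carrier constructs assembled to support the study of SLC transporters and their use in drug discovery.
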