Addgene plasmid #131886: pDONR221_SLC15A2
Purpose: Gateway entry clone with codon-optimized ORF sequence for subcloning into custom expression vectors
Depositing lab: RESOLUTE Consortium & Giulio Superti-Furga. Depositing organization: CeMM Research Center for Molecular Medicine. Publication: The RESOLUTE consortium: unlocking SLC transporters for drug discovery. Superti-Furga G, Lackner D, Wiedmer T, Ingles-Prieto A, Barbosa B, Girardi E, Goldmann U, Gurtl B, Klavins K, Klimek C, Lindinger S, Lineiro-Retes E, Muller AC, Onstein S, Redinger G, Reil D, Sedlyarov V, Wolf G, Crawford M, Everley R, ... Steppan CM. Nat Rev Drug Discov. 2020 Jul;19(7):429-430. doi: 10.1038/d41573-020-00056-6. PubMed 32265506.
Backbone
  Vector backbone: pDONR221
  Backbone manufacturer: Thermo Fisher Scientific
  Backbone size w/o insert (bp): 2550
  Vector type: Mammalian Expression
Growth in bacteria
  Bacterial resistance: Kanamycin, 50 μg/mL
  Growth temperature: 37°C
  Growth strain: Stbl3
  Copy number: High Copy
Gene/Insert
  Gene/Insert name: SLC15A2 (alt name: PEPT2)
  Species: H. sapiens (human)
  Insert size (bp): 2187
  Entrez Gene: SLC15A2 (a.k.a. PEPT2)
  Cloning method: Gateway Cloning
  Sequencing primers: 5′ M13-fwd; 3′ M13-rev
Terms and licenses: Academic/Nonprofit Terms; Industry Terms
Depositor comments: For more information on the full Resolute plasmid collection, please see www.addgene.org/depositor-collections/re-solute/. Please provide your feedback on this plasmid to the RESOLUTE consortium by filling out their RESOLUTE repository feedback form: https://forms.office.com/Pages/ResponsePage.aspx?id=0e05yklzmkS7rjFGQL4N7z4feCLQvEJAmVcOCM_u885UN1JJRko0Ukg4TVQwNTZLOUxPQVJWT1NHUCQlQCN0PWcu
How to cite: pDONR221_SLC15A2 was a gift from RESOLUTE Consortium & Giulio Superti-Furga (Addgene plasmid # 131886 ; http://n2t.net/addgene:131886 ; RRID:Addgene_131886)
