>Addgene plasmid #131886 | pDONR221_SLC15A2 | depositor partial sequence | sequence record 253172 | Codon-optimized ORF of SLC15A2
ATGAACCCTTTCCAGAAGAATGAGAGCAAGGAGACCCTGTTTTCTCCAGTGAGCATCGAGGAGGTGCCAC
CTAGGCCACCATCTCCTCCAAAGAAGCCCAGCCCTACAATCTGCGGCTCTAACTACCCACTGAGCATCGC
CTTCATCGTGGTGAATGAGTTCTGTGAGCGGTTCAGCTACTATGGCATGAAGGCCGTGCTGATCCTGTAT
TTCCTGTACTTTCTGCACTGGAACGAGGATACCTCTACAAGCATCTATCACGCCTTCAGCTCCCTGTGCT
ACTTTACCCCAATCCTGGGAGCAGCAATCGCAGACTCTTGGCTGGGCAAGTTCAAGACAATCATCTATCT
GTCTCTGGTGTACGTGCTGGGCCACGTGATCAAGAGCCTGGGCGCCCTGCCTATCCTGGGAGGACAGGTG
GTGCACACCGTGCTGTCCCTGATCGGCCTGTCTCTGATCGCCCTGGGCACAGGCGGCATCAAGCCATGCG
TGGCAGCCTTCGGCGGCGATCAGTTTGAGGAGAAGCACGCCGAGGAGCGGACCAGATATTTCAGCGTGTT
TTACCTGTCCATCAACGCCGGCTCCCTGATCTCTACCTTCATCACACCAATGCTGAGGGGCGACGTGCAG
TGCTTCGGCGAGGATTGTTATGCACTGGCCTTTGGCGTGCCAGGACTGCTGATGGTCATCGCCCTGGTGG
TGTTCGCCATGGGCTCCAAGATCTACAACAAGCCCCCTCCAGAGGGCAATATCGTGGCCCAGGTGTTCAA
GTGCATCTGGTTTGCCATCAGCAACCGGTTTAAGAATAGATCCGGCGATATCCCCAAGAGGCAGCACTGG
CTGGACTGGGCAGCAGAGAAGTATCCTAAGCAGCTGATCATGGATGTGAAGGCCCTGACCCGGGTGCTGT
TCCTGTACATCCCACTGCCCATGTTTTGGGCCCTGCTGGACCAGCAGGGCAGCAGATGGACACTGCAGGC
CATCAGGATGAACCGCAATCTGGGCTTCTTTGTGCTGCAGCCAGATCAGATGCAGGTGCTGAACCCCCTG
CTGGTGCTGATCTTCATCCCTCTGTTCGACTTTGTGATCTACAGGCTGGTGTCCAAGTGCGGCATCAATT
TCTCTAGCCTGCGCAAGATGGCCGTGGGCATGATCCTGGCATGTCTGGCCTTTGCCGTGGCAGCAGCCGT
GGAGATCAAGATCAACGAGATGGCACCAGCACAGCCTGGACCACAGGAGGTGTTCCTGCAGGTGCTGAAC
CTGGCCGACGATGAGGTGAAGGTGACCGTGGTGGGCAATGAGAACAATAGCCTGCTGATCGAGAGCATCA
AGTCCTTTCAGAAGACCCCTCACTATTCTAAGCTGCACCTGAAGACAAAGAGCCAGGATTTCCACTTTCA
CCTGAAGTATCACAATCTGTCCCTGTACACAGAGCACTCTGTGCAGGAGAAGAACTGGTACTCCCTGGTC
ATCCGGGAGGATGGCAATTCTATCTCCTCTATGATGGTGAAGGACACCGAGTCCCGGACCACAAACGGCA
TGACCACAGTGAGATTCGTGAACACACTGCACAAGGACGTGAATATCTCCCTGTCTACCGATACAAGCCT
GAATGTGGGCGAGGACTATGGCGTGTCCGCCTACAGGACCGTGCAGAGGGGAGAGTATCCAGCAGTGCAC
TGTAGAACAGAGGATAAGAACTTTTCTCTGAATCTGGGACTGCTGGACTTCGGAGCAGCATACCTGTTTG
TGATCACCAACAATACAAACCAGGGCCTGCAGGCCTGGAAGATCGAGGACATCCCAGCCAATAAGATGAG
CATCGCCTGGCAGCTGCCACAGTATGCACTGGTGACCGCAGGCGAAGTGATGTTCAGCGTGACAGGCCTG
GAGTTTAGCTACTCCCAGGCCCCTAGCTCCATGAAGTCCGTGCTGCAGGCAGCATGGCTGCTGACCATCG
CAGTGGGCAACATCATCGTGCTGGTGGTGGCACAGTTCAGCGGACTGGTGCAGTGGGCCGAGTTCATCCT
GTTTTCCTGCCTGCTGCTGGTCATCTGTCTGATCTTTTCTATCATGGGCTACTATTACGTGCCAGTGAAG
ACCGAGGACATGAGGGGACCAGCAGATAAGCACATCCCTCACATCCAGGGCAATATGATCAAGCTGGAGA
CCAAGAAGACAAAGCTG
